Addgene plasmid #77960: BMPR1A gRNA (BRDN0001147772)
Purpose: 3rd generation lentiviral gRNA plasmid targeting human BMPR1A
Depositing lab: John Doench & David Root. Depositing organization: Broad Institute. Publication: Optimized sgRNA design to maximize activity and minimize off-target effects of CRISPR-Cas9. Doench JG, Fusi N, Sullender M, Hegde M, Vaimberg EW, Donovan KF, Smith I, Tothova Z, Wilen C, Orchard R, Virgin HW, Listgarten J, Root DE. Nat Biotechnol. 2016 Jan 18. doi: 10.1038/nbt.3437. PubMed 26780180.
Backbone
  Vector backbone: lentiGuide-Puro
  Backbone manufacturer: Zhang Lab (Addgene plasmid # 52963)
  Vector type: Mammalian Expression, Lentiviral, CRISPR
  Selectable markers: Puromycin
Growth in bacteria
  Bacterial resistance: Ampicillin, 100 μg/mL
  Growth temperature: 37°C
  Growth strain: DH5alpha
  Copy number: High Copy
Gene/Insert
  Gene/Insert name: BMPR1A (alt names: BMPR1A; NM_004329.2)
  gRNA/shRNA sequence: ATAGCACTTTAAAAAAGGCA
  Species: H. sapiens (human)
  Entrez Gene: BMPR1A (a.k.a. 10q23del, ACVRLK3, ALK-3, ALK3, BMPR-1A, CD292, SKR5)
  Promoter: hU6
  Cloning method: Unknown
  Sequencing primers: 5′ U6-F; 3′ pS2-R
Terms and licenses: Academic/Nonprofit Terms; Industry Terms: Not Available to Industry
Depositor comments: The gRNA was designed to target the following Genbank reference sequence(s): NM_004329.2. Note that this plasmid does NOT contain Cas9. It should be used in conjunction with lentiCas9-Blast (Addgene #52962) or otherwise with cell lines already expressing Cas9. Browse the full kinome gRNA library at http://www.addgene.org/pooled-library/broadgpp-human-kinome/ or visit http://www.broadinstitute.org/rnai/public/ for detailed protocols and information.
How to cite: BMPR1A gRNA (BRDN0001147772) was a gift from John Doench & David Root (Addgene plasmid # 77960 ; http://n2t.net/addgene:77960 ; RRID:Addgene_77960)
