[The description below was written by a language model from this plasmid's Addgene catalogue record and pLannotate feature annotations shown in this document.]
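Description:
BMPR1A gRNA (BRDN0001147772) is a third-generation lentiviral CRISPR guide plasmid built on the lentiGuide-Puro backbone, carrying a single guide RNA designed against human BMPR1A (also known as ALK3 or CD292), a bone morphogenetic protein type I receptor kinase. In bacteria the 8.3 kb plasmid is maintained at high copy through a ColE1/pUC-type origin and selected with ampicillin via the β-lactamase gene. An f1 origin, an SV40 origin and remnants of a lac/T7/T3 cloning region are also annotated in the backbone.

The lentiviral transfer cassette begins with an RSV promoter fused to a truncated HIV-1 5' LTR, which makes genomic RNA production Tat-independent. This is followed by the Ψ packaging signal with a partial gag sequence and the Rev response element for nuclear export of the unspliced genome. A central polypurine tract lies downstream of the guide cassette, and the cassette ends in a self-inactivating ΔU3 3' LTR followed by an SV40 polyadenylation signal.

Within this frame, a human U6 RNA polymerase III promoter drives the BMPR1A-specific spacer joined to the Streptococcus pyogenes Cas9 guide scaffold. A separate EF-1α promoter with its first intron expresses puromycin N-acetyltransferase for selection of transduced mammalian cells, and a WPRE enhances transcript expression. The plasmid does not encode Cas9, so it must be paired with a separate Cas9 vector or used in cells that already express the nuclease. It belongs to a human kinome guide collection and is intended for knockout of BMPR1A by lentiviral delivery.
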