Features (pLannotate 1.2.2; 29 found; start..end, strand, type, name):
     14..80      +  CDS            small t antigen (fragment): SV40 (simian virus 40) small t antigen
    106..317     +  promoter       EF-1α core promoter: core promoter for human elongation factor EF-1α
    318..1256    +  intron         EF-1α intron A: intron upstream of the start codon of human EF-1α
   1278..1877    +  CDS            PuroR (fragment): puromycin N-acetyltransferase; pac from Streptomyces; confers resistance to puromycin
   1893..2481    +  misc_feature   WPRE: woodchuck hepatitis virus posttranscriptional regulatory element
   2532..2551    +  misc_feature   cPPT/CTS (fragment): central polypurine tract and central termination sequence of HIV-1
   2553..2786    +  LTR            3' LTR (ΔU3): self-inactivating 3' long terminal repeat (LTR) from HIV-1
   2864..2985    +  polyA_signal   SV40 poly(A) signal: SV40 polyadenylation signal
   3025..3160    +  rep_origin     SV40 ori: SV40 origin of replication
   3181..3199    -  promoter       T7 promoter: promoter for bacteriophage T7 RNA polymerase
   3207..3362    +  CDS            lacZα (fragment): LacZα fragment of β-galactosidase; lacZ fragment
   3367..3795    +  rep_origin     f1 ori (sequence partly withheld): f1 bacteriophage origin of replication; arrow indicates direction of (+) strand synthesis
   3848..3952    +  promoter       AmpR promoter: bla
   3953..4813    +  CDS            AmpR: β-lactamase; bla; confers resistance to ampicillin, carbenicillin, and related antibiotics
   4984..5572    +  rep_origin     ori: high-copy-number ColE1/pMB1/pBR322/pUC origin of replication
   5755..5847    +  CDS            lacI (fragment): lac repressor; lacI; The lac repressor binds to the lac operator to inhibit transcription in E. coli. This inhibition can be relieved by adding lactose or isopropyl-β-D-thiogalactopyranoside (IPTG).
   5860..5881    +  protein_bind   CAP binding site: CAP binding activates transcription in the presence of cAMP. E. coli catabolite activator protein
   5896..5926    +  promoter       lac promoter: promoter for the E. coli lac operon
   5934..5950    +  protein_bind   lac operator: The lac repressor binds to the lac operator to inhibit transcription in E. coli. This inhibition can be relieved by adding lactose or isopropyl-β-D-thiogalactopyranoside (IPTG). lac repressor encoded by lacI
   5995..6013    +  promoter       T3 promoter: promoter for bacteriophage T3 RNA polymerase
   6041..6267    +  promoter       RSV promoter: Rous sarcoma virus enhancer/promoter
   6268..6448    +  LTR            5' LTR (truncated): truncated 5' long terminal repeat (LTR) from HIV-1
   6495..6620    +  misc_feature   HIV-1 Ψ: packaging signal of human immunodeficiency virus type 1
   6604..6967    +  CDS            HIV-1 gag (fragment): gag protein from human immunodeficiency virus 1; gag
   7113..7346    +  misc_feature   RRE: The Rev response element (RRE) of HIV-1 allows for Rev-dependent mRNA export from the nucleus to the cytoplasm.
   7723..7749    +  CDS            Rev (fragment): human immunodeficiency virus 1 (HIV-1) Rev protein; rev; enhances nuclear export of unspliced and incompletely spliced viral mRNAs
   7753..7993    +  promoter       U6 promoter: RNA polymerase III promoter for human U6 snRNA
   8023..8098    +  misc_RNA       gRNA scaffold: guide RNA scaffold for the Streptococcus pyogenes CRISPR/Cas9 system
   8154..8271    +  misc_feature   cPPT/CTS: central polypurine tract and central termination sequence of HIV-1
>Addgene plasmid #77960 | BMPR1A gRNA (BRDN0001147772) | addgene full sequence | sequence record 188732 | Addgene Assembled Sequence
CCCGGGTGCAAAGATGGATAAAGTTTTAAACAGAGAGGAATCTTTGCAGCTAATGGACCTTCTAGGTCTT
GAAAGGAGTGGGAATTGGCTCCGGTGCCCGTCAGTGGGCAGAGCGCACATCGCCCACAGTCCCCGAGAAG
TTGGGGGGAGGGGTCGGCAATTGATCCGGTGCCTAGAGAAGGTGGCGCGGGGTAAACTGGGAAAGTGATG
TCGTGTACTGGCTCCGCCTTTTTCCCGAGGGTGGGGGAGAACCGTATATAAGTGCAGTAGTCGCCGTGAA
CGTTCTTTTTCGCAACGGGTTTGCCGCCAGAACACAGGTAAGTGCCGTGTGTGGTTCCCGCGGGCCTGGC
CTCTTTACGGGTTATGGCCCTTGCGTGCCTTGAATTACTTCCACCTGGCTGCAGTACGTGATTCTTGATC
CCGAGCTTCGGGTTGGAAGTGGGTGGGAGAGTTCGAGGCCTTGCGCTTAAGGAGCCCCTTCGCCTCGTGC
TTGAGTTGAGGCCTGGCCTGGGCGCTGGGGCCGCCGCGTGCGAATCTGGTGGCACCTTCGCGCCTGTCTC
GCTGCTTTCGATAAGTCTCTAGCCATTTAAAATTTTTGATGACCTGCTGCGACGCTTTTTTTCTGGCAAG
ATAGTCTTGTAAATGCGGGCCAAGATCTGCACACTGGTATTTCGGTTTTTGGGGCCGCGGGCGGCGACGG
GGCCCGTGCGTCCCAGCGCACATGTTCGGCGAGGCGGGGCCTGCGAGCGCGGCCACCGAGAATCGGACGG
GGGTAGTCTCAAGCTGGCCGGCCTGCTCTGGTGCCTGGCCTCGCGCCGCCGTGTATCGCCCCGCCCTGGG
CGGCAAGGCTGGCCCGGTCGGCACCAGTTGCGTGAGCGGAAAGATGGCCGCTTCCCGGCCCTGCTGCAGG
GAGCTCAAAATGGAGGACGCGGCGCTCGGGAGAGCGGGCGGGTGAGTCACCCACACAAAGGAAAAGGGCC
TTTCCGTCCTCAGCCGTCGCTTCATGTGACTCCACGGAGTACCGGGCGCCGTCCAGGCACCTCGATTAGT
TCTCGAGCTTTTGGAGTACGTCGTCTTTAGGTTGGGGGGAGGGGTTTTATGCGATGGAGTTTCCCCACAC
TGAGTGGGTGGAGACTGAAGTTAGGCCAGCTTGGCACTTGATGTAATTCTCCTTGGAATTTGCCCTTTTT
GAGTTTGGATCTTGGTTCATTCTCAAGCCTCAGACAGTGGTTCAAAGTTTTTTTCTTCCATTTCAGGTGT
CGTGACGTACGGCCACCATGACCGAGTACAAGCCCACGGTGCGCCTCGCCACCCGCGACGACGTCCCCAG
GGCCGTACGCACCCTCGCCGCCGCGTTCGCCGACTACCCCGCCACGCGCCACACCGTCGATCCGGACCGC
CACATCGAGCGGGTCACCGAGCTGCAAGAACTCTTCCTCACGCGCGTCGGGCTCGACATCGGCAAGGTGT
GGGTCGCGGACGACGGCGCCGCCGTGGCGGTCTGGACCACGCCGGAGAGCGTCGAAGCGGGGGCGGTGTT
CGCCGAGATCGGCCCGCGCATGGCCGAGTTGAGCGGTTCCCGGCTGGCCGCGCAGCAACAGATGGAAGGC
CTCCTGGCGCCGCACCGGCCCAAGGAGCCCGCGTGGTTCCTGGCCACCGTCGGAGTCTCGCCCGACCACC
AGGGCAAGGGTCTGGGCAGCGCCGTCGTGCTCCCCGGAGTGGAGGCGGCCGAGCGCGCCGGGGTGCCCGC
CTTCCTGGAGACCTCCGCGCCCCGCAACCTCCCCTTCTACGAGCGGCTCGGCTTCACCGTCACCGCCGAC
GTCGAGGTGCCCGAAGGACCGCGCACCTGGTGCATGACCCGCAAGCCCGGTGCCTGAACGCGTTAAGTCG
ACAATCAACCTCTGGATTACAAAATTTGTGAAAGATTGACTGGTATTCTTAACTATGTTGCTCCTTTTAC
GCTATGTGGATACGCTGCTTTAATGCCTTTGTATCATGCTATTGCTTCCCGTATGGCTTTCATTTTCTCC
TCCTTGTATAAATCCTGGTTGCTGTCTCTTTATGAGGAGTTGTGGCCCGTTGTCAGGCAACGTGGCGTGG
TGTGCACTGTGTTTGCTGACGCAACCCCCACTGGTTGGGGCATTGCCACCACCTGTCAGCTCCTTTCCGG
GACTTTCGCTTTCCCCCTCCCTATTGCCACGGCGGAACTCATCGCCGCCTGCCTTGCCCGCTGCTGGACA
GGGGCTCGGCTGTTGGGCACTGACAATTCCGTGGTGTTGTCGGGGAAATCATCGTCCTTTCCTTGGCTGC
TCGCCTGTGTTGCCACCTGGATTCTGCGCGGGACGTCCTTCTGCTACGTCCCTTCGGCCCTCAATCCAGC
GGACCTTCCTTCCCGCGGCCTGCTGCCGGCTCTGCGGCCTCTTCCGCGTCTTCGCCTTCGCCCTCAGACG
AGTCGGATCTCCCTTTGGGCCGCCTCCCCGCGTCGACTTTAAGACCAATGACTTACAAGGCAGCTGTAGA
TCTTAGCCACTTTTTAAAAGAAAAGGGGGGACTGGAAGGGCTAATTCACTCCCAACGAAGACAAGATCTG
CTTTTTGCTTGTACTGGGTCTCTCTGGTTAGACCAGATCTGAGCCTGGGAGCTCTCTGGCTAACTAGGGA
ACCCACTGCTTAAGCCTCAATAAAGCTTGCCTTGAGTGCTTCAAGTAGTGTGTGCCCGTCTGTTGTGTGA
CTCTGGTAACTAGAGATCCCTCAGACCCTTTTAGTCAGTGTGGAAAATCTCTAGCAGTACGTATAGTAGT
TCATGTCATCTTATTATTCAGTATTTATAACTTGCAAAGAAATGAATATCAGAGAGTGAGAGGAACTTGT
TTATTGCAGCTTATAATGGTTACAAATAAAGCAATAGCATCACAAATTTCACAAATAAAGCATTTTTTTC
ACTGCATTCTAGTTGTGGTTTGTCCAAACTCATCAATGTATCTTATCATGTCTGGCTCTAGCTATCCCGC
CCCTAACTCCGCCCATCCCGCCCCTAACTCCGCCCAGTTCCGCCCATTCTCCGCCCCATGGCTGACTAAT
TTTTTTTATTTATGCAGAGGCCGAGGCCGCCTCGGCCTCTGAGCTATTCCAGAAGTAGTGAGGAGGCTTT
TTTGGAGGCCTAGGGACGTACCCAATTCGCCCTATAGTGAGTCGTATTACGCGCGCTCACTGGCCGTCGT
TTTACAACGTCGTGACTGGGAAAACCCTGGCGTTACCCAACTTAATCGCCTTGCAGCACATCCCCCTTTC
GCCAGCTGGCGTAATAGCGAAGAGGCCCGCACCGATCGCCCTTCCCAACAGTTGCGCAGCCTGAATGGCG
AATGGG
[124 nt withheld, positions 3367-3490]
C
[91 nt withheld, positions 3492-3582]
A
[49 nt withheld, positions 3584-3632]
CCTTTGACGTTGGAGTCCACGTTCTTT
[37 nt withheld, positions 3660-3696]
ACCCTATCTCGGTCTATTCTTTTGATTTATAAGGGATTTTGCCGATTTCGGCCTATTGGTTAAAAAATGA
GCTGATTTAACAAAAATTTAACGCGAATTTTAACAAAATATTAACGCTTACAATTTAGGTGGCACTTTTC
GGGGAAATGTGCGCGGAACCCCTATTTGTTTATTTTTCTAAATACATTCAAATATGTATCCGCTCATGAG
ACAATAACCCTGATAAATGCTTCAATAATATTGAAAAAGGAAGAGTATGAGTATTCAACATTTCCGTGTC
GCCCTTATTCCCTTTTTTGCGGCATTTTGCCTTCCTGTTTTTGCTCACCCAGAAACGCTGGTGAAAGTAA
AAGATGCTGAAGATCAGTTGGGTGCACGAGTGGGTTACATCGAACTGGATCTCAACAGCGGTAAGATCCT
TGAGAGTTTTCGCCCCGAAGAACGTTTTCCAATGATGAGCACTTTTAAAGTTCTGCTATGTGGCGCGGTA
TTATCCCGTATTGACGCCGGGCAAGAGCAACTCGGTCGCCGCATACACTATTCTCAGAATGACTTGGTTG
AGTACTCACCAGTCACAGAAAAGCATCTTACGGATGGCATGACAGTAAGAGAATTATGCAGTGCTGCCAT
AACCATGAGTGATAACACTGCGGCCAACTTACTTCTGACAACGATCGGAGGACCGAAGGAGCTAACCGCT
TTTTTGCACAACATGGGGGATCATGTAACTCGCCTTGATCGTTGGGAACCGGAGCTGAATGAAGCCATAC
CAAACGACGAGCGTGACACCACGATGCCTGTAGCAATGGCAACAACGTTGCGCAAACTATTAACTGGCGA
ACTACTTACTCTAGCTTCCCGGCAACAATTAATAGACTGGATGGAGGCGGATAAAGTTGCAGGACCACTT
CTGCGCTCGGCCCTTCCGGCTGGCTGGTTTATTGCTGATAAATCTGGAGCCGGTGAGCGTGGGTCTCGCG
GTATCATTGCAGCACTGGGGCCAGATGGTAAGCCCTCCCGTATCGTAGTTATCTACACGACGGGGAGTCA
GGCAACTATGGATGAACGAAATAGACAGATCGCTGAGATAGGTGCCTCACTGATTAAGCATTGGTAACTG
TCAGACCAAGTTTACTCATATATACTTTAGATTGATTTAAAACTTCATTTTTAATTTAAAAGGATCTAGG
TGAAGATCCTTTTTGATAATCTCATGACCAAAATCCCTTAACGTGAGTTTTCGTTCCACTGAGCGTCAGA
CCCCGTAGAAAAGATCAAAGGATCTTCTTGAGATCCTTTTTTTCTGCGCGTAATCTGCTGCTTGCAAACA
AAAAAACCACCGCTACCAGCGGTGGTTTGTTTGCCGGATCAAGAGCTACCAACTCTTTTTCCGAAGGTAA
CTGGCTTCAGCAGAGCGCAGATACCAAATACTGTTCTTCTAGTGTAGCCGTAGTTAGGCCACCACTTCAA
GAACTCTGTAGCACCGCCTACATACCTCGCTCTGCTAATCCTGTTACCAGTGGCTGCTGCCAGTGGCGAT
AAGTCGTGTCTTACCGGGTTGGACTCAAGACGATAGTTACCGGATAAGGCGCAGCGGTCGGGCTGAACGG
GGGGTTCGTGCACACAGCCCAGCTTGGAGCGAACGACCTACACCGAACTGAGATACCTACAGCGTGAGCT
ATGAGAAAGCGCCACGCTTCCCGAAGGGAGAAAGGCGGACAGGTATCCGGTAAGCGGCAGGGTCGGAACA
GGAGAGCGCACGAGGGAGCTTCCAGGGGGAAACGCCTGGTATCTTTATAGTCCTGTCGGGTTTCGCCACC
TCTGACTTGAGCGTCGATTTTTGTGATGCTCGTCAGGGGGGCGGAGCCTATGGAAAAACGCCAGCAACGC
GGCCTTTTTACGGTTCCTGGCCTTTTGCTGGCCTTTTGCTCACATGTTCTTTCCTGCGTTATCCCCTGAT
TCTGTGGATAACCGTATTACCGCCTTTGAGTGAGCTGATACCGCTCGCCGCAGCCGAACGACCGAGCGCA
GCGAGTCAGTGAGCGAGGAAGCGGAAGAGCGCCCAATACGCAAACCGCCTCTCCCCGCGCGTTGGCCGAT
TCATTAATGCAGCTGGCACGACAGGTTTCCCGACTGGAAAGCGGGCAGTGAGCGCAACGCAATTAATGTG
AGTTAGCTCACTCATTAGGCACCCCAGGCTTTACACTTTATGCTTCCGGCTCGTATGTTGTGTGGAATTG
TGAGCGGATAACAATTTCACACAGGAAACAGCTATGACCATGATTACGCCAAGCGCGCAATTAACCCTCA
CTAAAGGGAACAAAAGCTGGAGCTGCAAGCTTAATGTAGTCTTATGCAATACTCTTGTAGTCTTGCAACA
TGGTAACGATGAGTTAGCAACATGCCTTACAAGGAGAGAAAAAGCACCGTGCATGCCGATTGGTGGAAGT
AAGGTGGTACGATCGTGCCTTATTAGGAAGGCAACAGACGGGTCTGACATGGATTGGACGAACCACTGAA
TTGCCGCATTGCAGAGATATTGTATTTAAGTGCCTAGCTCGATACATAAACGGGTCTCTCTGGTTAGACC
AGATCTGAGCCTGGGAGCTCTCTGGCTAACTAGGGAACCCACTGCTTAAGCCTCAATAAAGCTTGCCTTG
AGTGCTTCAAGTAGTGTGTGCCCGTCTGTTGTGTGACTCTGGTAACTAGAGATCCCTCAGACCCTTTTAG
TCAGTGTGGAAAATCTCTAGCAGTGGCGCCCGAACAGGGACTTGAAAGCGAAAGGGAAACCAGAGGAGCT
CTCTCGACGCAGGACTCGGCTTGCTGAAGCGCGCACGGCAAGAGGCGAGGGGCGGCGACTGGTGAGTACG
CCAAAAATTTTGACTAGCGGAGGCTAGAAGGAGAGAGATGGGTGCGAGAGCGTCAGTATTAAGCGGGGGA
GAATTAGATCGCGATGGGAAAAAATTCGGTTAAGGCCAGGGGGAAAGAAAAAATATAAATTAAAACATAT
AGTATGGGCAAGCAGGGAGCTAGAACGATTCGCAGTTAATCCTGGCCTGTTAGAAACATCAGAAGGCTGT
AGACAAATACTGGGACAGCTACAACCATCCCTTCAGACAGGATCAGAAGAACTTAGATCATTATATAATA
CAGTAGCAACCCTCTATTGTGTGCATCAAAGGATAGAGATAAAAGACACCAAGGAAGCTTTAGACAAGAT
AGAGGAAGAGCAAAACAAAAGTAAGACCACCGCACAGCAAGCGGCCGCTGATCTTCAGACCTGGAGGAGG
AGATATGAGGGACAATTGGAGAAGTGAATTATATAAATATAAAGTAGTAAAAATTGAACCATTAGGAGTA
GCACCCACCAAGGCAAAGAGAAGAGTGGTGCAGAGAGAAAAAAGAGCAGTGGGAATAGGAGCTTTGTTCC
TTGGGTTCTTGGGAGCAGCAGGAAGCACTATGGGCGCAGCGTCAATGACGCTGACGGTACAGGCCAGACA
ATTATTGTCTGGTATAGTGCAGCAGCAGAACAATTTGCTGAGGGCTATTGAGGCGCAACAGCATCTGTTG
CAACTCACAGTCTGGGGCATCAAGCAGCTCCAGGCAAGAATCCTGGCTGTGGAAAGATACCTAAAGGATC
AACAGCTCCTGGGGATTTGGGGTTGCTCTGGAAAACTCATTTGCACCACTGCTGTGCCTTGGAATGCTAG
TTGGAGTAATAAATCTCTGGAACAGATTTGGAATCACACGACCTGGATGGAGTGGGACAGAGAAATTAAC
AATTACACAAGCTTAATACACTCCTTAATTGAAGAATCGCAAAACCAGCAAGAAAAGAATGAACAAGAAT
TATTGGAATTAGATAAATGGGCAAGTTTGTGGAATTGGTTTAACATAACAAATTGGCTGTGGTATATAAA
ATTATTCATAATGATAGTAGGAGGCTTGGTAGGTTTAAGAATAGTTTTTGCTGTACTTTCTATAGTGAAT
AGAGTTAGGCAGGGATATTCACCATTATCGTTTCAGACCCACCTCCCAACCCCGAGGGGACCCAGAGAGG
GCCTATTTCCCATGATTCCTTCATATTTGCATATACGATACAAGGCTGTTAGAGAGATAATTAGAATTAA
TTTGACTGTAAACACAAAGATATTAGTACAAAATACGTGACGTAGAAAGTAATAATTTCTTGGGTAGTTT
GCAGTTTTAAAATTATGTTTTAAAATGGACTATCATATGCTTACCGTAACTTGAAAGTATTTCGATTTCT
TGGCTTTATATATCTTGTGGAAAGGACGAAACACCGATAGCACTTTAAAAAAGGCAGTTTTAGAGCTAGA
AATAGCAAGTTAAAATAAGGCTAGTCCGTTATCAACTTGAAAAAGTGGCACCGAGTCGGTGCTTTTTTAA
GCTTGGCGTAACTAGATCTTGAGACAAATGGCAGTATTCATCCACAATTTTAAAAGAAAAGGGGGGATTG
GGGGGTACAGTGCAGGGGAAAGAATAGTAGACATAATAGCAACAGACATACAAACTAAAGAATTACAAAA
ACAAATTACAAAAATTCAAAATTTTCGGGTTTATTACAGGGACAGCAGAGATCCACTTTGGCGCCGGCTC
GAGGGGG
