>Addgene plasmid #77960 | BMPR1A gRNA (BRDN0001147772) | depositor partial sequence | sequence record 145420 | Target Sequence
ATAGCACTTTAAAAAAGGCA
