>Addgene plasmid #77960 | BMPR1A gRNA (BRDN0001147772) | addgene partial sequence | sequence record 188731 | hU6-F
CGTGACGTAGAAAGTAATAATTTCTTGGGTAGTTTGCAGTTTTAAAATTATGTTTTAAAATGGACTATCA
TATGCTTACCGTAACTTGAAAGTATTTCGATTTCTTGGCTTTATATATCTTGTGGAAAGGACGAAACACC
GATAGCACTTTAAAAAAGGCAGTTTTAGAGCTAGAAATAGCAAGTTAAAATAAGGCTAGTCCGTTATCAA
CTTGAAAAAGTGGCACCGAGTCGGTGCTTTTTTAAGCTTGGCGTAACTAGATCTTGAGACAAATGGCAGT
ATTCATCCACAATTTTAAAAGAAAAGGGGGGATTGGGGGGTACAGTGCAGGGGAAAGAATAGTAGACATA
ATAGCAACAGACATACAAACTAAAGAATTACAAAAACAAATTACAAAAATTCAAAATTTTCGGGTTTATT
ACAGGGACAGCAGAGATCCACTTTGGCGCCGGCTCGAGGGGGCCCGGGTGCAAAGATGGATAAAGTTTTA
AACAGAGAGGAATCTTTGCAGCTAATGGACCTTCTAGGTCTTGAAAGGAGTGGGAATTGGCTCCGGTGCC
CGTCAGTGGG
